Addgene plasmid #22123: pEGFP-C1-Ataxin3Q84
Depositing lab: Henry Paulson. Depositing organization: University of Michigan. Publication: Live-cell imaging reveals divergent intracellular dynamics of polyglutamine disease proteins and supports a sequestration model of pathogenesis. Chai Y, Shao J, Miller VM, Williams A, Paulson HL. Proc Natl Acad Sci U S A. 2002 Jul 9. 99(14):9310-5. 10.1073/pnas.152101299 PubMed 12084819.
Backbone
  Vector backbone: pEGFP-C1
  Backbone manufacturer: Clontech
  Backbone size w/o insert (bp): 4731
  Vector type: Mammalian Expression
  Selectable markers: Neomycin (select with G418) ; G418
Growth in bacteria
  Bacterial resistance: Kanamycin, 50 μg/mL
  Growth temperature: 37°C
  Growth strain: DH5alpha
  Copy number: High Copy
Gene/Insert
  Gene/Insert name: Ataxin 3
  Species: H. sapiens (human)
  Insert size (bp): 1300
  Entrez Gene: ATXN3 (a.k.a. AT3, ATX3, JOS, MJD, MJD1, SCA3)
  Tag / fusion protein: EGFP (N terminal on backbone)
  Cloning method: Restriction Enzyme; 5′ cloning site BamHI (unknown if destroyed); 3′ cloning site BamHI (unknown if destroyed)
  Sequencing primers: 5′ EGFP-C; 3′ SV40pA-R
Terms and licenses: Academic/Nonprofit Terms; Industry Terms: Not Available to Industry
How to cite: pEGFP-C1-Ataxin3Q84 was a gift from Henry Paulson (Addgene plasmid # 22123 ; http://n2t.net/addgene:22123 ; RRID:Addgene_22123)
