[The description below was written by a language model from this plasmid's Addgene catalogue record and pLannotate feature annotations shown in this document.]
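Description:
pEGFP-C1-Ataxin3Q84 is a mammalian expression plasmid built on the Clontech pEGFP-C1 backbone that produces human ataxin-3 (ATXN3) fused at its N terminus to EGFP. The sequenced record is about 6.0 kb. Expression is driven by the human cytomegalovirus immediate early enhancer and promoter. The EGFP coding sequence is followed by the multiple cloning site, into which the roughly 1.3 kb ATXN3 insert was placed as a BamHI fragment, and transcripts are terminated by the SV40 polyadenylation signal. The "Q84" in the name suggests a version carrying an expanded polyglutamine tract of 84 glutamines, although the catalogue fields do not list the repeat length or any mutation explicitly. Ataxin-3 is a deubiquitinating enzyme that binds and trims long polyubiquitin chains, and its gene aliases (MJD, SCA3) reflect its link to Machado-Joseph disease, also called spinocerebellar ataxia type 3.

The plasmid is maintained in E. coli at high copy through a ColE1/pUC-type origin, and it also carries an f1 phage origin. A single Tn5 NeoR/KanR cassette serves both hosts. A bacterial bla-type promoter gives kanamycin resistance in bacteria, while the adjacent SV40 enhancer and early promoter, with the HSV TK polyadenylation signal, gives G418 resistance for selecting stably transfected mammalian cells. The short large T antigen, ble and bGH poly(A) annotations are fragments and probably represent backbone remnants or partial matches rather than functional elements.

The associated publication concerns live-cell imaging of polyglutamine disease proteins, so the construct is suited to following the localisation, dynamics and aggregation of fluorescently tagged ataxin-3 in transfected mammalian cells.
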