Features (pLannotate 1.2.2; 15 found; start..end, strand, type, name):
     61..364     +  enhancer       CMV enhancer: human cytomegalovirus immediate early enhancer
    365..568     +  promoter       CMV promoter: human cytomegalovirus (CMV) immediate early promoter
    613..1329    +  CDS            EGFP: EGFP is a basic (constitutively fluorescent) green fluorescent protein published in 1996, derived from Aequorea victoria. It is reported to be a rapidly-maturing weak dimer with moderate acid sensitivity.
   1330..1395    +  misc_feature   MCS: multiple cloning site
   1402..2616    +  CDS            ATXN3: ATX3_HUMAN - Also known as ATX3, MJD, MJD1, SCA3. Experimental evidence at protein level: Swiss-Prot protein existence level 1. Deubiquitinating enzyme involved in protein homeostasis maintenance, transcription, cytoskeleton regulation, myogenesis and degradation of misfolded chaperone substrates (PubMed:12297501, PubMed:17696782, PubMed:23625928, PubMed:28445460, PubMed:16118278). Binds long polyubiquitin chains and trims them, while it has weak or no activity against chains of 4 or less ubiquitins (PubMed:17696782). Involved in degradation of misfolded chaperone substrates via its interactio
   2685..2769    +  CDS            large T antigen (fragment): large T antigen from SV40 (simian virus 40)
   2792..2913    +  polyA_signal   SV40 poly(A) signal: SV40 polyadenylation signal
   2947..3375    -  rep_origin     f1 ori (sequence partly withheld): f1 bacteriophage origin of replication; arrow indicates direction of (+) strand synthesis
   3402..3506    +  promoter       AmpR promoter: bla
   3508..3865    +  promoter       SV40 promoter: SV40 enhancer and early promoter
   3900..4694    +  CDS            NeoR/KanR: aminoglycoside phosphotransferase from Tn5; aph(3')-II (or nptII); confers resistance to neomycin, kanamycin, and G418 (Geneticin®)
   4715..4867    +  CDS            ble (fragment): BLE_KLEPN - Experimental evidence at protein level: Swiss-Prot protein existence level 1. Binding protein with a strong affinity to the bleomycin family of antibiotics. Binds to CL990; an antimitotic-antibiotic compound. From Klebsiella pneumoniae.
   4926..4973    +  polyA_signal   HSV TK poly(A) signal: herpes simplex virus thymidine kinase polyadenylation signal (Cole and Stacy, 1985)
   5064..5080    -  polyA_signal   bGH poly(A) signal (fragment): bovine growth hormone polyadenylation signal
   5302..5890    +  rep_origin     ori: high-copy-number ColE1/pMB1/pBR322/pUC origin of replication
>Addgene plasmid #22123 | pEGFP-C1-Ataxin3Q84 | addgene full sequence | sequence record 339926 | Addgene NGS Result
TAGTTATTAATAGTAATCAATTACGGGGTCATTAGTTCATAGCCCATATATGGAGTTCCGCGTTACATAA
CTTACGGTAAATGGCCCGCCTGGCTGACCGCCCAACGACCCCCGCCCATTGACGTCAATAATGACGTATG
TTCCCATAGTAACGCCAATAGGGACTTTCCATTGACGTCAATGGGTGGAGTATTTACGGTAAACTGCCCA
CTTGGCAGTACATCAAGTGTATCATATGCCAAGTACGCCCCCTATTGACGTCAATGACGGTAAATGGCCC
GCCTGGCATTATGCCCAGTACATGACCTTATGGGACTTTCCTACTTGGCAGTACATCTACGTATTAGTCA
TCGCTATTACCATGGTGATGCGGTTTTGGCAGTACATCAATGGGCGTGGATAGCGGTTTGACTCACGGGG
ATTTCCAAGTCTCCACCCCATTGACGTCAATGGGAGTTTGTTTTGGCACCAAAATCAACGGGACTTTCCA
AAATGTCGTAACAACTCCGCCCCATTGACGCAAATGGGCGGTAGGCGTGTACGGTGGGAGGTCTATATAA
GCAGAGCTGGTTTAGTGAACCGTCAGATCCGCTAGCGCTACCGGTCGCCACCATGGTGAGCAAGGGCGAG
GAGCTGTTCACCGGGGTGGTGCCCATCCTGGTCGAGCTGGACGGCGACGTAAACGGCCACAAGTTCAGCG
TGTCCGGCGAGGGCGAGGGCGATGCCACCTACGGCAAGCTGACCCTGAAGTTCATCTGCACCACCGGCAA
GCTGCCCGTGCCCTGGCCCACCCTCGTGACCACCCTGACCTACGGCGTGCAGTGCTTCAGCCGCTACCCC
GACCACATGAAGCAGCACGACTTCTTCAAGTCCGCCATGCCCGAAGGCTACGTCCAGGAGCGCACCATCT
TCTTCAAGGACGACGGCAACTACAAGACCCGCGCCGAGGTGAAGTTCGAGGGCGACACCCTGGTGAACCG
CATCGAGCTGAAGGGCATCGACTTCAAGGAGGACGGCAACATCCTGGGGCACAAGCTGGAGTACAACTAC
AACAGCCACAACGTCTATATCATGGCCGACAAGCAGAAGAACGGCATCAAGGTGAACTTCAAGATCCGCC
ACAACATCGAGGACGGCAGCGTGCAGCTCGCCGACCACTACCAGCAGAACACCCCCATCGGCGACGGCCC
CGTGCTGCTGCCCGACAACCACTACCTGAGCACCCAGTCCGCCCTGAGCAAAGACCCCAACGAGAAGCGC
GATCACATGGTCCTGCTGGAGTTCGTGACCGCCGCCGGGATCACTCTCGGCATGGACGAGCTGTACAAGT
CCGGACTCAGATCTCGAGCTCAAGCTTCGAATTCTGCAGTCGACGGTACCGCGGGCCCGGGATCCATAAA
CATGGAGTCCATCTTCCACGAGAAACAAGAAGGCTCACTTTGTGCTCAACATTGCCTGAATAACTTATTG
CAAGGAGAATATTTTAGCCCTGTGGAATTATCCTCAATTGCACATCAGCTGGATGAGGAGGAGAGGATGA
GAATGGCAGAAGGAGGAGTTACTAGTGAAGATTATCGCACGTTTTTACAGCAGCCTTCTGGAAATATGGA
TGACAGTGGTTTTTTCTCTATTCAGGTTATAAGCAATGCCTTGAAAGTTTGGGGTTTAGAACTAATCCTG
TTCAACAGTCCAGAGTATCAGAGGCTCAGGATCGATCCTATAAATGAAAGATCATTTATATGCAATTATA
AGGAACACTGGTTTACAGTTAGAAAATTAGGAAAACAGTGGTTTAACTTGAATTCTCTCTTGACGGGTCC
AGAATTAATATCAGATACATATCTTGCACTTTTCTTGGCTCAATTACAACAGGAAGGTTATTCTATATTT
GTTGTTAAGGGTGATCTGCCAGATTGCGAAGCTGACCAACTCCTGCAGATGATTAGGGTCCAACAGATGC
ATCGACCAAAACTTATTGGAGAAGAATTAGCACAACTAAAAGAGCAAAGAGTCCATAAAACAGACCTGGA
ACGAATGTTAGAAGCAAATGATGGCTCAGGAATGTTAGACGAAGATGAGGAGGATTTGCAGAGGGCTCTG
GCACTAAGTCGCCAAGAAATTGACATGGAAGATGAGGAAGCAGATCTCCGCAGGGCTATTCAGCTAAGTA
TGCAAGGTAGTTCCAGAAACATATCTCAAGATATGACACAGACATCAGGTACAAATCTTACTTCAGAAGA
GCTTCGGAAGAGACGAGAAGCCTACTTTGAAAAACAGCAGCAAAAGCAGCAACAGCAGCAGCAGCAGCAG
CAGCAGCAGCAGCAGCAGCAGCAGCAGCAGCAGCAGCAGCAGCAGCAGCAGCAGCAGCAGCAGCAGCAGC
AGCAGCAGCAGCAGCAGCAGCAGCAGCAGCAGCAGCAGCAGCAGCAGCAGCAGCAGCAGCAGCAGCAGCA
GCAGCAGCAGCAGCAGCAGCAGCAGCAGCAGCAGCAGCAGCAGCAGCAGCAGCAGCAGCAGCAGCAGCAG
CAGCAGCGGGACCTATCAGGACAGAGTTCACATCCATGTGAAAGGCCAGCCACCAGTTCAGGAGCACTTG
GGAGTGATCTAGGTAAGGCCTGCTCACCATTCATCATGTTCGCTACCTTCACACTTTATCTGACATAAGA
GCGGATCCACCGGATCTAGATAACTGATCATAATCAGCCATACCACATTTGTAGAGGTTTTACTTGCTTT
AAAAAACCTCCCACACCTCCCCCTGAACCTGAAACATAAAATGAATGCAATTGTTGTTGTTAACTTGTTT
ATTGCAGCTTATAATGGTTACAAATAAAGCAATAGCATCACAAATTTCACAAATAAAGCATTTTTTTCAC
TGCATTCTAGTTGTGGTTTGTCCAAACTCATCAATGTATCTTAACGCGTAAATTGTAAGCGTTAATATTT
TGTTAAAATTCGCGTTAAATTTTTGTTAAATCAGCTCATTTTTTAACCAATAGGCCGAAATCGGCAAAAT
CCCTTATAAATCAAAAGAATAGACCGAGATAGGGT
[37 nt withheld, positions 3046-3082]
AAAGAACGTGGACTCCAACGTCAAAGG
[49 nt withheld, positions 3110-3158]
T
[91 nt withheld, positions 3160-3250]
G
[124 nt withheld, positions 3252-3375]
CAGGTGGCACTTTTCGGGGAAATGTGCGCGGAACCCCTATTTGTTTATTTTTCTAAATACATTCAAATAT
GTATCCGCTCATGAGACAATAACCCTGATAAATGCTTCAATAATATTGAAAAAGGAAGAGTCCTGAGGCG
GAAAGAACCAGCTGTGGAATGTGTGTCAGTTAGGGTGTGGAAAGTCCCCAGGCTCCCCAGCAGGCAGAAG
TATGCAAAGCATGCATCTCAATTAGTCAGCAACCAGGTGTGGAAAGTCCCCAGGCTCCCCAGCAGGCAGA
AGTATGCAAAGCATGCATCTCAATTAGTCAGCAACCATAGTCCCGCCCCTAACTCCGCCCATCCCGCCCC
TAACTCCGCCCAGTTCCGCCCATTCTCCGCCCCATGGCTGACTAATTTTTTTTATTTATGCAGAGGCCGA
GGCCGCCTCGGCCTCTGAGCTATTCCAGAAGTAGTGAGGAGGCTTTTTTGGAGGCCTAGGCTTTTGCAAA
GATCGATCAAGAGACAGGATGAGGATCGTTTCGCATGATTGAACAAGATGGATTGCACGCAGGTTCTCCG
GCCGCTTGGGTGGAGAGGCTATTCGGCTATGACTGGGCACAACAGACAATCGGCTGCTCTGATGCCGCCG
TGTTCCGGCTGTCAGCGCAGGGGCGCCCGGTTCTTTTTGTCAAGACCGACCTGTCCGGTGCCCTGAATGA
ACTGCAAGACGAGGCAGCGCGGCTATCGTGGCTGGCCACGACGGGCGTTCCTTGCGCAGCTGTGCTCGAC
GTTGTCACTGAAGCGGGAAGGGACTGGCTGCTATTGGGCGAAGTGCCGGGGCAGGATCTCCTGTCATCTC
ACCTTGCTCCTGCCGAGAAAGTATCCATCATGGCTGATGCAATGCGGCGGCTGCATACGCTTGATCCGGC
TACCTGCCCATTCGACCACCAAGCGAAACATCGCATCGAGCGAGCACGTACTCGGATGGAAGCCGGTCTT
GTCGATCAGGATGATCTGGACGAAGAGCATCAGGGGCTCGCGCCAGCCGAACTGTTCGCCAGGCTCAAGG
CGAGCATGCCCGACGGCGAGGATCTCGTCGTGACCCATGGCGATGCCTGCTTGCCGAATATCATGGTGGA
AAATGGCCGCTTTTCTGGATTCATCGACTGTGGCCGGCTGGGTGTGGCGGACCGCTATCAGGACATAGCG
TTGGCTACCCGTGATATTGCTGAAGAGCTTGGCGGCGAATGGGCTGACCGCTTCCTCGTGCTTTACGGTA
TCGCCGCTCCCGATTCGCAGCGCATCGCCTTCTATCGCCTTCTTGACGAGTTCTTCTGAGCGGGACTCTG
GGGTTCGAAATGACCGACCAAGCGACGCCCAACCTGCCATCACGAGATTTCGATTCCACCGCCGCCTTCT
ATGAAAGGTTGGGCTTCGGAATCGTTTTCCGGGACGCCGGCTGGATGATCCTCCAGCGCGGGGATCTCAT
GCTGGAGTTCTTCGCCCACCCTAGGGGGAGGCTAACTGAAACACGGAAGGAGACAATACCGGAAGGAACC
CGCGCTATGACGGCAATAAAAAGACAGAATAAAACGCACGGTGTTGGGTCGTTTGTTCATAAACGCGGGG
TTCGGTCCCAGGGCTGGCACTCTGTCGATACCCCACCGAGACCCCATTGGGGCCAATACGCCCGCGTTTC
TTCCTTTTCCCCACCCCACCCCCCAAGTTCGGGTGAAGGCCCAGGGCTCGCAGCCAACGTCGGGGCGGCA
GGCCCTGCCATAGCCTCAGGTTACTCATATATACTTTAGATTGATTTAAAACTTCATTTTTAATTTAAAA
GGATCTAGGTGAAGATCCTTTTTGATAATCTCATGACCAAAATCCCTTAACGTGAGTTTTCGTTCCACTG
AGCGTCAGACCCCGTAGAAAAGATCAAAGGATCTTCTTGAGATCCTTTTTTTCTGCGCGTAATCTGCTGC
TTGCAAACAAAAAAACCACCGCTACCAGCGGTGGTTTGTTTGCCGGATCAAGAGCTACCAACTCTTTTTC
CGAAGGTAACTGGCTTCAGCAGAGCGCAGATACCAAATACTGTTCTTCTAGTGTAGCCGTAGTTAGGCCA
CCACTTCAAGAACTCTGTAGCACCGCCTACATACCTCGCTCTGCTAATCCTGTTACCAGTGGCTGCTGCC
AGTGGCGATAAGTCGTGTCTTACCGGGTTGGACTCAAGACGATAGTTACCGGATAAGGCGCAGCGGTCGG
GCTGAACGGGGGGTTCGTGCACACAGCCCAGCTTGGAGCGAACGACCTACACCGAACTGAGATACCTACA
GCGTGAGCTATGAGAAAGCGCCACGCTTCCCGAAGGGAGAAAGGCGGACAGGTATCCGGTAAGCGGCAGG
GTCGGAACAGGAGAGCGCACGAGGGAGCTTCCAGGGGGAAACGCCTGGTATCTTTATAGTCCTGTCGGGT
TTCGCCACCTCTGACTTGAGCGTCGATTTTTGTGATGCTCGTCAGGGGGGCGGAGCCTATGGAAAAACGC
CAGCAACGCGGCCTTTTTACGGTTCCTGGCCTTTTGCTGGCCTTTTGCTCACATGTTCTTTCCTGCGTTA
TCCCCTGATTCTGTGGATAACCGTATTACCGCCATGCAT
