>Addgene plasmid #22123 | pEGFP-C1-Ataxin3Q84 | addgene partial sequence | sequence record 27932 | 22123 with SV40pA-R
AAGTTAACAACAACAATTGCATTCATTTTATGTTTCAGGTTCAGGGGGAGGTGTGGGAGGTTTTTTAAAG
CAAGTAAAACCTCTACAAATGTGGTATGGCTGATTATGATCAGTTATCTAGATCCGGTGGATCCGCTCTT
ATGTCAGATAAAGTGTGAAGGTAGCGAACATGATGAATGGTGAGCAGGCCTTACCTAGATCACTCCCAAG
TGCTCCTGAACTGGTGGCTGGCCTTTCACATGGATGTGAACTCTGTCCTGATAGGTCCCGCTGCTGCTGC
TGCTGCTGCTGCTGCTGCTGCTGCTGCTGCTGCTGCTGCTGCTGCTGCTGCTGCTGCTGCTGCTGCTGCT
GCTGCTGCTGCTGCTGCTGCTGCTGCTGCTGCTGCTGCTGCTGCTGCTGCTGCTGCTGCTGCTGCTGCTG
CTGCTGCTGCTGCTGCTGCTGCTGCTGCTGCTGCTGCTGCTGCTGCTGCTGCTGCTGCTGCTGCTGCTGC
TGCTGCTGCTGCTGTTGCTGCTTTTGCTGCTGTTTTTCAAAGTAGGCTTCTCGTCTCTTCCGAAGCTCTT
CTGAAGTAAGATTTGTACCTGATGTCTGTGTCATATCTTGAGATATGTTTCT
