>Addgene plasmid #22123 | pEGFP-C1-Ataxin3Q84 | addgene partial sequence | sequence record 27933 | 22123 with EGFP-C
CTCTCGGCTGGACGAGCTGTACAAGTCCGGACTCAGATCTCGAGCTCAAGCTTCGAATTCTGCAGTCGAC
GGTACCGCGGGCCCGGGATCCATAAACATGGAGTCCATCTTCCACGAGAAACAAGAAGGCTCACTTTGTG
CTCAACATTGCCTGAATAACTTATTGCAAGGAGAATATTTTAGCCCTGTGGAATTATCCTCAATTGCACA
TCAGCTGGATGAGGAGGAGAGGATGAGAATGGCAGAAGGAGGAGTTACTAGTGAAGATTATCGCACGTTT
TTACAGCAGCCTTCTGGAAATATGGATGACAGTGGTTTTTTCTCTATTCAGGTTATAAGCAATGCCTTGA
AAGTTTGGGGTTTAGAACTAATCCTGTTCAACAGTCCAGAGTATCAGAGGCTCAGGATCGATCCTATAAA
TGAAAGATCATTTATATGCAATTATAAGGAACACTGGTTTACAGTTAGAAAATTAGGAAAACAGTGGTTT
AACTTGAATTCTCTCTTGACGGGTCCAGAATTAATATCAGATACATATCTTGCACTTTTCTTGGCTCAAT
TACAACAGGAAGGTTATTCTATATTTGTTGTTAAGGGTGATCTGCCAGATTGCGAAGCTGACCAACTCCT
GCAGATGATTAGGGTCCAACAGATGCATCGACCAAAACTTATTGGAGAAGAATTAGCACAACTAAAAGAG
CAAAGAGTCCATAAAACAGACCTGGAACGAATGTTAGAAGCAAATGATGGCTCNGAATGTTAGACGAAGA
TGAGGAGGATTTGCAGAGGGCTCTGGCACTAAGTCGCCA
